Addgene plasmid #175543: pcDNA5/FRT/TO_Lyn11-HaloTag9
Purpose: Expression of HaloTag9 at the inner leaflet of the plasma membrane of mammalian cells
Depositing lab: Kai Johnsson. Depositing organization: Max Planck Institute for Medical Research. Publication: Engineered HaloTag variants for fluorescence lifetime multiplexing. Frei MS, Tarnawski M, Roberti MJ, Koch B, Hiblot J, Johnsson K. Nat Methods. 2021 Dec 16. pii: 10.1038/s41592-021-01341-x. doi: 10.1038/s41592-021-01341-x. PubMed 34916672.
Backbone
  Vector backbone: pCDNA5/FR/TO
  Vector type: Mammalian Expression
  Selectable markers: Hygromycin
Growth in bacteria
  Bacterial resistance: Ampicillin, 100 μg/mL
  Growth temperature: 37°C
  Growth strain: DH5alpha
  Copy number: High Copy
Gene/Insert
  Gene/Insert name: Lyn11-HaloTag9 (alt name: Lyn11-HaloTag9)
  Species: H. sapiens (human)
  Mutation: HaloTag9 = HaloTag7-Q165H-P174R
  Cloning method: Gibson Cloning
Terms and licenses: Academic/Nonprofit Terms; Industry Terms: Not Available to Industry
How to cite: pcDNA5/FRT/TO_Lyn11-HaloTag9 was a gift from Kai Johnsson (Addgene plasmid # 175543 ; http://n2t.net/addgene:175543 ; RRID:Addgene_175543)
