[The description below was written by a language model from this plasmid's Addgene catalogue record and pLannotate feature annotations shown in this document.]
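Description:
pcDNA5/FRT/TO_Lyn11-HaloTag9 is a mammalian expression plasmid of about 6.1 kb built on the pcDNA5/FRT/TO backbone, designed to place the self-labelling protein HaloTag9 at the inner leaflet of the plasma membrane. It is maintained in E. coli at high copy through a ColE1/pUC-type origin, with ampicillin selection from a β-lactamase gene under its own promoter. Short annotated fragments of f1 ori, lacI, ble and bom, along with the lac promoter/operator region, appear to be backbone remnants rather than functional parts of the design.

The expression cassette uses the human CMV immediate-early enhancer and promoter. This is followed by two short matches to tet operator sequence, consistent with the tetracycline-regulated "TO" design, in which transcription is repressed in cells expressing the Tet repressor and induced by tetracycline or doxycycline. In cells lacking the repressor it would behave as a constitutive CMV promoter. Downstream lies the HaloTag coding sequence, terminated by the bGH polyadenylation signal. The Lyn11 targeting peptide is not annotated separately but, going by the insert name, sits ahead of the HaloTag domain. HaloTag is a modified bacterial dehalogenase that bonds covalently to chloroalkane ligands, and HaloTag9 is recorded as HaloTag7 carrying Q165H and P174R.

An FRT site sits immediately upstream of a hygromycin resistance gene with an SV40 poly(A) signal and no annotated promoter directly in front of it. This arrangement allows FLP-mediated integration into a host line with a genomic FRT site, so that hygromycin resistance marks correctly integrated stable cells. The associated publication concerns engineered HaloTag variants for fluorescence lifetime multiplexing, which suggests use as a plasma-membrane marker in live-cell imaging.
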