Features (pLannotate 1.2.2; 21 found; start..end, strand, type, name):
    105..484     +  enhancer       CMV enhancer: human cytomegalovirus immediate early enhancer
    485..688     +  promoter       CMV promoter: human cytomegalovirus (CMV) immediate early promoter
    690..709     +  promoter       PLtetO-1 promoter (fragment): modified phage lambda PL promoter with tet operator sites (Lutz and Bujard, 1997)
    711..730     +  promoter       PLtetO-1 promoter (fragment): modified phage lambda PL promoter with tet operator sites (Lutz and Bujard, 1997)
    738..771     +  promoter       TRE3GV promoter (fragment): 3rd-generation Tet-responsive promoter that can be activated by binding of Tet-On® 3G, optimized for retroviral and lentiviral vectors
    982..1865    +  CDS            HaloTag® (fragment): modified bacterial dehalogenase that forms covalent bonds with chloroalkane derivatives
   1916..2140    +  polyA_signal   bGH poly(A) signal: bovine growth hormone polyadenylation signal
   2144..2165    +  promoter       SV40 promoter (fragment): SV40 enhancer and early promoter
   2186..2419    +  rep_origin     f1 ori (fragment) (sequence partly withheld): f1 bacteriophage origin of replication; arrow indicates direction of (+) strand synthesis
   2424..2471    +  protein_bind   FRT: FLP-mediated recombination occurs in the 8-bp core sequence TCTAGAAA (Turan and Bode, 2011). FLP recombinase from the Saccharomyces cerevisiae 2μ plasmid
   2479..3501    +  CDS            HygR: aminoglycoside phosphotransferase from E. coli; aph(4)-Ia; confers resistance to hygromycin
   3511..3636    +  CDS            ble (fragment): BLE_KLEPN - Experimental evidence at protein level: Swiss-Prot protein existence level 1. Binding protein with a strong affinity to the bleomycin family of antibiotics. Binds to CL990; an antimitotic-antibiotic compound. From Klebsiella pneumoniae.
   3631..3752    +  polyA_signal   SV40 poly(A) signal: SV40 polyadenylation signal
   3825..3841    -  protein_bind   lac operator: The lac repressor binds to the lac operator to inhibit transcription in E. coli. This inhibition can be relieved by adding lactose or isopropyl-β-D-thiogalactopyranoside (IPTG). lac repressor encoded by lacI
   3849..3879    -  promoter       lac promoter: promoter for the E. coli lac operon
   3894..3915    -  protein_bind   CAP binding site: CAP binding activates transcription in the presence of cAMP. E. coli catabolite activator protein
   3928..4020    -  CDS            lacI (fragment): lac repressor; lacI; The lac repressor binds to the lac operator to inhibit transcription in E. coli. This inhibition can be relieved by adding lactose or isopropyl-β-D-thiogalactopyranoside (IPTG).
   4203..4791    -  rep_origin     ori: high-copy-number ColE1/pMB1/pBR322/pUC origin of replication
   4962..5822    -  CDS            AmpR: β-lactamase; bla; confers resistance to ampicillin, carbenicillin, and related antibiotics
   5823..5927    -  promoter       AmpR promoter: bla
   5986..6038    -  misc_feature   bom (fragment): basis of mobility region from pBR322
>Addgene plasmid #175543 | pcDNA5/FRT/TO_Lyn11-HaloTag9 | addgene full sequence | sequence record 343741 | Addgene NGS Result
TTAAGCTACAACAAGGCAAGGCTTGACCGACAATTGCATGAAGAATCTGCTTAGGGTTAGGCGTTTTGCG
CTGCTTCGCGATGTACGGGCCAGATATACGCGTTGACATTGATTATTGACTAGTTATTAATAGTAATCAA
TTACGGGGTCATTAGTTCATAGCCCATATATGGAGTTCCGCGTTACATAACTTACGGTAAATGGCCCGCC
TGGCTGACCGCCCAACGACCCCCGCCCATTGACGTCAATAATGACGTATGTTCCCATAGTAACGCCAATA
GGGACTTTCCATTGACGTCAATGGGTGGAGTATTTACGGTAAACTGCCCACTTGGCAGTACATCAAGTGT
ATCATATGCCAAGTACGCCCCCTATTGACGTCAATGACGGTAAATGGCCCGCCTGGCATTATGCCCAGTA
CATGACCTTATGGGACTTTCCTACTTGGCAGTACATCTACGTATTAGTCATCGCTATTACCATGGTGATG
CGGTTTTGGCAGTACATCAATGGGCGTGGATAGCGGTTTGACTCACGGGGATTTCCAAGTCTCCACCCCA
TTGACGTCAATGGGAGTTTGTTTTGGCACCAAAATCAACGGGACTTTCCAAAATGTCGTAACAACTCCGC
CCCATTGACGCAAATGGGCGGTAGGCGTGTACGGTGGGAGGTCTATATAAGCAGAGCTCTCCCTATCAGT
GATAGAGATCTCCCTATCAGTGATAGAGATCGTCGACGAGCTCGTTTAGTGAACCGTCAGATCGCCTGGA
GACGCCATCCACGCTGTTTTGACCTCCATAGAAGACACCGGGACCGATCCAGCCTCCGGACTCTAGCGTT
TAAACTTAAGCTTGGTACCGAGCTCGGATCCACTAGTCCAGTGTGGTGGAATTCTGCAGATATCCAGCAA
CCATGGGATGTATAAAATCAAAAGGGAAAGACAGCGCGGGAGCAGATAGTGCTGGTAGTGCTGGTGGATC
CGAAATCGGTACTGGCTTTCCATTCGACCCCCATTATGTGGAAGTCCTGGGCGAGCGCATGCACTACGTC
GATGTTGGTCCGCGCGATGGCACCCCTGTGCTGTTCCTGCACGGTAACCCGACCTCCTCCTACGTGTGGC
GCAACATCATCCCGCATGTTGCACCGACCCATCGCTGCATTGCTCCAGACCTGATCGGTATGGGCAAATC
CGACAAACCAGACCTGGGTTATTTCTTCGACGACCACGTCCGCTTCATGGATGCCTTCATCGAAGCCCTG
GGTCTGGAAGAGGTCGTCCTGGTCATTCACGACTGGGGCTCCGCTCTGGGTTTCCACTGGGCCAAGCGCA
ATCCAGAGCGCGTCAAAGGTATTGCATTTATGGAGTTCATCCGCCCTATCCCGACCTGGGACGAATGGCC
AGAATTTGCCCGCGAGACCTTCCAGGCCTTCCGCACCACCGACGTCGGCCGCAAGCTGATCATCGATCAT
AACGTTTTTATCGAGGGTACGCTGCGTATGGGTGTCGTCCGCCCGCTGACTGAAGTCGAGATGGACCATT
ACCGCGAGCCGTTCCTGAATCCTGTTGACCGCGAGCCACTGTGGCGCTTCCCAAACGAGCTGCCAATCGC
CGGTGAGCCAGCGAACATCGTCGCGCTGGTCGAAGAATACATGGACTGGCTGCACCAGTCCCCTGTCCCG
AAGCTGCTGTTCTGGGGCACCCCAGGCGTTCTGATCCCACCGGCCGAAGCCGCTCGCCTGGCCAAAAGCC
TGCCTAACTGCAAGGCTGTGGACATCGGCCCGGGTCTGAATCTGCTGCAAGAAGACAACCCGGACCTGAT
CGGCAGCGAGATCGCGCGCTGGCTGTCTACTCTGGAGATTTCCGGTTAACCGCTCGAGTCTAGAGGGCCC
GTTTAAACCCGCTGATCAGCCTCGACTGTGCCTTCTAGTTGCCAGCCATCTGTTGTTTGCCCCTCCCCCG
TGCCTTCCTTGACCCTGGAAGGTGCCGCTCCCACTGTCCTTTCCTAATAAAATGAGGAAATTGCATCGCA
TTGTCTGAGTAGGTGTCATTCTATTCTGGGGGGTGGGGTGGGGCAGGACAGCAAGGGGGAGGATTGGGAA
GACAATAGCAGGCATGCTGGGGATGCGGTGGGCTCTATGGCTTCTGAGGCGGAAAGAACCAGCTGGGGCT
CTAGGGGGTATCCCC
[124 nt withheld, positions 2186-2309]
C
[91 nt withheld, positions 2311-2401]
AGGGTGATGGTTCACGTACCTAGAAGTTCCTATTCCGAAGTTCCTATTCTCTAGAAAGTATAGGAACTTC
CTTGGCCAAAAAGCCTGAACTCACCGCGACGTCTGTCGAGAAGTTTCTGATCGAAAAGTTCGACAGCGTC
TCCGACCTGATGCAGCTCTCGGAGGGCGAAGAATCTCGTGCTTTCAGCTTCGATGTAGGAGGGCGTGGAT
ATGTCCTGCGGGTAAATAGCTGCGCCGATGGTTTCTACAAAGATCGTTATGTTTATCGGCACTTTGCATC
GGCCGCGCTCCCGATTCCGGAAGTGCTTGACATTGGGGAATTCAGCGAGAGCCTGACCTATTGCATCTCC
CGCCGTGCACAGGGTGTCACGTTGCAAGACCTGCCTGAAACCGAACTGCCCGCTGTTCTGCAGCCGGTCG
CGGAGGCCATGGATGCGATCGCTGCGGCCGATCTTAGCCAGACGAGCGGGTTCGGCCCATTCGGACCGCA
AGGAATCGGTCAATACACTACATGGCGTGATTTCATATGCGCGATTGCTGATCCCCATGTGTATCACTGG
CAAACTGTGATGGACGACACCGTCAGTGCGTCCGTCGCGCAGGCTCTCGATGAGCTGATGCTTTGGGCCG
AGGACTGCCCCGAAGTCCGGCACCTCGTGCACGCGGATTTCGGCTCCAACAATGTCCTGACGGACAATGG
CCGCATAACAGCGGTCATTGACTGGAGCGAGGCGATGTTCGGGGATTCCCAATACGAGGTCGCCAACATC
TTCTTCTGGAGGCCGTGGTTGGCTTGTATGGAGCAGCAGACGCGCTACTTCGAGCGGAGGCATCCGGAGC
TTGCAGGATCGCCGCGGCTCCGGGCGTATATGCTCCGCATTGGTCTTGACCAACTCTATCAGAGCTTGGT
TGACGGCAATTTCGATGATGCAGCTTGGGCGCAGGGTCGATGCGACGCAATCGTCCGATCCGGAGCCGGG
ACTGTCGGGCGTACACAAATCGCCCGCAGAAGCGCGGCCGTCTGGACCGATGGCTGTGTAGAAGTACTCG
CCGATAGTGGAAACCGACGCCCCAGCACTCGTCCGAGGGCAAAGGAATAGCACGTACTACGAGATTTCGA
TTCCACCGCCGCCTTCTATGAAAGGTTGGGCTTCGGAATCGTTTTCCGGGACGCCGGCTGGATGATCCTC
CAGCGCGGGGATCTCATGCTGGAGTTCTTCGCCCACCCCAACTTGTTTATTGCAGCTTATAATGGTTACA
AATAAAGCAATAGCATCACAAATTTCACAAATAAAGCATTTTTTTCACTGCATTCTAGTTGTGGTTTGTC
CAAACTCATCAATGTATCTTATCATGTCTGTATACCGTCGACCTCTAGCTAGAGCTTGGCGTAATCATGG
TCATAGCTGTTTCCTGTGTGAAATTGTTATCCGCTCACAATTCCACACAACATACGAGCCGGAAGCATAA
AGTGTAAAGCCTGGGGTGCCTAATGAGTGAGCTAACTCACATTAATTGCGTTGCGCTCACTGCCCGCTTT
CCAGTCGGGAAACCTGTCGTGCCAGCTGCATTAATGAATCGGCCAACGCGCGGGGAGAGGCGGTTTGCGT
ATTGGGCGCTCTTCCGCTTCCTCGCTCACTGACTCGCTGCGCTCGGTCGTTCGGCTGCGGCGAGCGGTAT
CAGCTCACTCAAAGGCGGTAATACGGTTATCCACAGAATCAGGGGATAACGCAGGAAAGAACATGTGAGC
AAAAGGCCAGCAAAAGGCCAGGAACCGTAAAAAGGCCGCGTTGCTGGCGTTTTTCCATAGGCTCCGCCCC
CCTGACGAGCATCACAAAAATCGACGCTCAAGTCAGAGGTGGCGAAACCCGACAGGACTATAAAGATACC
AGGCGTTTCCCCCTGGAAGCTCCCTCGTGCGCTCTCCTGTTCCGACCCTGCCGCTTACCGGATACCTGTC
CGCCTTTCTCCCTTCGGGAAGCGTGGCGCTTTCTCATAGCTCACGCTGTAGGTATCTCAGTTCGGTGTAG
GTCGTTCGCTCCAAGCTGGGCTGTGTGCACGAACCCCCCGTTCAGCCCGACCGCTGCGCCTTATCCGGTA
ACTATCGTCTTGAGTCCAACCCGGTAAGACACGACTTATCGCCACTGGCAGCAGCCACTGGTAACAGGAT
TAGCAGAGCGAGGTATGTAGGCGGTGCTACAGAGTTCTTGAAGTGGTGGCCTAACTACGGCTACACTAGA
AGAACAGTATTTGGTATCTGCGCTCTGCTGAAGCCAGTTACCTTCGGAAAAAGAGTTGGTAGCTCTTGAT
CCGGCAAACAAACCACCGCTGGTAGCGGTGGTTTTTTTGTTTGCAAGCAGCAGATTACGCGCAGAAAAAA
AGGATCTCAAGAAGATCCTTTGATCTTTTCTACGGGGTCTGACGCTCAGTGGAACGAAAACTCACGTTAA
GGGATTTTGGTCATGAGATTATCAAAAAGGATCTTCACCTAGATCCTTTTAAATTAAAAATGAAGTTTTA
AATCAATCTAAAGTATATATGAGTAAACTTGGTCTGACAGTTACCAATGCTTAATCAGTGAGGCACCTAT
CTCAGCGATCTGTCTATTTCGTTCATCCATAGTTGCCTGACTCCCCGTCGTGTAGATAACTACGATACGG
GAGGGCTTACCATCTGGCCCCAGTGCTGCAATGATACCGCGAGACCCACGCTCACCGGCTCCAGATTTAT
CAGCAATAAACCAGCCAGCCGGAAGGGCCGAGCGCAGAAGTGGTCCTGCAACTTTATCCGCCTCCATCCA
GTCTATTAATTGTTGCCGGGAAGCTAGAGTAAGTAGTTCGCCAGTTAATAGTTTGCGCAACGTTGTTGCC
ATTGCTACAGGCATCGTGGTGTCACGCTCGTCGTTTGGTATGGCTTCATTCAGCTCCGGTTCCCAACGAT
CAAGGCGAGTTACATGATCCCCCATGTTGTGCAAAAAAGCGGTTAGCTCCTTCGGTCCTCCGATCGTTGT
CAGAAGTAAGTTGGCCGCAGTGTTATCACTCATGGTTATGGCAGCACTGCATAATTCTCTTACTGTCATG
CCATCCGTAAGATGCTTTTCTGTGACTGGTGAGTACTCAACCAAGTCATTCTGAGAATAGTGTATGCGGC
GACCGAGTTGCTCTTGCCCGGCGTCAATACGGGATAATACCGCGCCACATAGCAGAACTTTAAAAGTGCT
CATCATTGGAAAACGTTCTTCGGGGCGAAAACTCTCAAGGATCTTACCGCTGTTGAGATCCAGTTCGATG
TAACCCACTCGTGCACCCAACTGATCTTCAGCATCTTTTACTTTCACCAGCGTTTCTGGGTGAGCAAAAA
CAGGAAGGCAAAATGCCGCAAAAAAGGGAATAAGGGCGACACGGAAATGTTGAATACTCATACTCTTCCT
TTTTCAATATTATTGAAGCATTTATCAGGGTTATTGTCTCATGAGCGGATACATATTTGAATGTATTTAG
AAAAATAAACAAATAGGGGTTCCGCGCACATTTCCCCGAAAAGTGCCACCTGACGTCGACGGATCGGGAG
ATCTCCCGATCCCCTATGGTGCACTCTCAGTACAATCTGCTCTGATGCCGCATAGTTAAGCCAGTATCTG
CTCCCTGCTTGTGTGTTGGAGGTCGCTGAGTAGTGCGCGAGCAAAAT
